Addgene plasmid #218922: CRY2olig-NONO
Purpose: Expression of CRY2olig-mCherry fused to NONO
Depositing lab: Tatyana Shelkovnikova. Depositing organization: University of Sheffield.
Backbone
  Vector backbone: CRY2olig-mCherry #60032
  Backbone size w/o insert (bp): 6188
  Vector type: Mammalian Expression
Growth in bacteria
  Bacterial resistance: Kanamycin, 50 μg/mL
  Growth temperature: 37°C
  Growth strain: DH5alpha
  Copy number: High Copy
Gene/Insert
  Gene/Insert name: CRY2olig-mCherry tagged NONO
  Species: H. sapiens (human)
  Mutation: wild-type
  Promoter: CMV
  Cloning method: Restriction Enzyme; 5′ cloning site BsrGI (unknown if destroyed); 3′ cloning site NotI (unknown if destroyed)
  Sequencing primers: 5′ CMV; 3′ SV40pA-R
Terms and licenses: Academic/Nonprofit Terms; Industry Terms: Not Available to Industry
How to cite: CRY2olig-NONO was a gift from Tatyana Shelkovnikova (Addgene plasmid # 218922 ; http://n2t.net/addgene:218922 ; RRID:Addgene_218922)
