[The description below was written by a language model from this plasmid's Addgene catalogue record and pLannotate feature annotations shown in this document.]
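Description:
CRY2olig-NONO is a mammalian expression plasmid of about 7.6 kb built on the CRY2olig-mCherry backbone. It is propagated in E. coli from a high-copy ColE1/pUC-type origin under kanamycin selection. Resistance comes from a Tn5 NeoR/KanR (aminoglycoside phosphotransferase) gene placed behind both a bacterial bla-type promoter and the SV40 enhancer/early promoter and terminated by the HSV TK polyadenylation signal. This arrangement lets the same cassette confer kanamycin resistance in bacteria and G418 resistance in mammalian cells. An f1 phage origin is also present. The short hits annotated as ble, bGH poly(A) and SV40 large T antigen are fragments typical of this backbone family rather than functional elements.

The payload is a single fusion reading frame driven by the CMV immediate-early enhancer and promoter and ended by the SV40 poly(A) signal. From N- to C-terminus it encodes the photolyase homology region of Arabidopsis cryptochrome 2, then mCherry, then wild-type human NONO, which was inserted downstream of mCherry between BsrGI and NotI sites. The annotation software labels the first module simply as CRY2PHR. The catalogue name indicates it is the "olig" variant, a form of CRY2 known for strongly enhanced blue-light-induced clustering, although the defining substitution is not listed in the record. NONO is a DNA- and RNA-binding protein involved in splicing and, with its partners, in forming nuclear paraspeckles. The design therefore suits optogenetic experiments in which blue light drives oligomerisation of NONO in transfected cells, with mCherry fluorescence reporting its localisation and assembly. The record itself states the purpose only as expression of the fusion protein.
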