Features (pLannotate 1.2.2; 17 found; start..end, strand, type, name):
     87..444     +  promoter       SV40 promoter: SV40 enhancer and early promoter
    479..1273    +  CDS            NeoR/KanR: aminoglycoside phosphotransferase from Tn5; aph(3')-II (or nptII); confers resistance to neomycin, kanamycin, and G418 (Geneticin®)
   1294..1446    +  CDS            ble (fragment): BLE_KLEPN - Experimental evidence at protein level: Swiss-Prot protein existence level 1. Binding protein with a strong affinity to the bleomycin family of antibiotics. Binds to CL990; an antimitotic-antibiotic compound. From Klebsiella pneumoniae.
   1505..1552    +  polyA_signal   HSV TK poly(A) signal: herpes simplex virus thymidine kinase polyadenylation signal (Cole and Stacy, 1985)
   1643..1659    -  polyA_signal   bGH poly(A) signal (fragment): bovine growth hormone polyadenylation signal
   1881..2469    +  rep_origin     ori: high-copy-number ColE1/pMB1/pBR322/pUC origin of replication
   2644..2947    +  enhancer       CMV enhancer: human cytomegalovirus immediate early enhancer
   2948..3151    +  promoter       CMV promoter: human cytomegalovirus (CMV) immediate early promoter
   3174..3201    +  misc_feature   MCS (fragment): multiple cloning site
   3208..4701    +  CDS            CRY2PHR: N-terminal photolyase homology region of Arabidopsis thaliana cryptochrome 2 binds to CIB1 upon exposure to blue light (Kennedy et al., 2010)
   4702..4718    +  misc_feature   MCS (fragment): multiple cloning site
   4726..5433    +  CDS            mCherry: mCherry is a basic (constitutively fluorescent) red fluorescent protein published in 2004, derived from Discosoma sp.. It is reported to be a very rapidly-maturing monomer with low acid sensitivity.
   5434..6846    +  CDS            NONO: NONO_HUMAN - Also known as NRB54. Experimental evidence at protein level: Swiss-Prot protein existence level 1. DNA- and RNA binding protein, involved in several nuclear processes. Binds the conventional octamer sequence in double-stranded DNA. Also binds single-stranded DNA and RNA at a site independent of the duplex site. Involved in pre-mRNA splicing, probably as a heterodimer with SFPQ. Interacts with U5 snRNA, probably by binding to a purine-rich sequence located on the 3' side of U5 snRNA stem 1b. Together with PSPC1, required for the formation of nuclear paraspeckles. The SFPQ-NONO hete
   6865..6948    +  CDS            large T antigen (fragment): large T antigen from SV40 (simian virus 40)
   6971..7092    +  polyA_signal   SV40 poly(A) signal: SV40 polyadenylation signal
   7126..7554    -  rep_origin     f1 ori (sequence partly withheld): f1 bacteriophage origin of replication; arrow indicates direction of (+) strand synthesis
   7581..85      +  promoter       AmpR promoter (across the origin): bla
>Addgene plasmid #218922 | CRY2olig-NONO | addgene full sequence | sequence record 442216 | Addgene NGS Result
ATTTTTCTAAATACATTCAAATATGTATCCGCTCATGAGACAATAACCCTGATAAATGCTTCAATAATAT
TGAAAAAGGAAGAGTCCTGAGGCGGAAAGAACCAGCTGTGGAATGTGTGTCAGTTAGGGTGTGGAAAGTC
CCCAGGCTCCCCAGCAGGCAGAAGTATGCAAAGCATGCATCTCAATTAGTCAGCAACCAGGTGTGGAAAG
TCCCCAGGCTCCCCAGCAGGCAGAAGTATGCAAAGCATGCATCTCAATTAGTCAGCAACCATAGTCCCGC
CCCTAACTCCGCCCATCCCGCCCCTAACTCCGCCCAGTTCCGCCCATTCTCCGCCCCATGGCTGACTAAT
TTTTTTTATTTATGCAGAGGCCGAGGCCGCCTCGGCCTCTGAGCTATTCCAGAAGTAGTGAGGAGGCTTT
TTTGGAGGCCTAGGCTTTTGCAAAGATCGATCAAGAGACAGGATGAGGATCGTTTCGCATGATTGAACAA
GATGGATTGCACGCAGGTTCTCCGGCCGCTTGGGTGGAGAGGCTATTCGGCTATGACTGGGCACAACAGA
CAATCGGCTGCTCTGATGCCGCCGTGTTCCGGCTGTCAGCGCAGGGGCGCCCGGTTCTTTTTGTCAAGAC
CGACCTGTCCGGTGCCCTGAATGAACTGCAAGACGAGGCAGCGCGGCTATCGTGGCTGGCCACGACGGGC
GTTCCTTGCGCAGCTGTGCTCGACGTTGTCACTGAAGCGGGAAGGGACTGGCTGCTATTGGGCGAAGTGC
CGGGGCAGGATCTCCTGTCATCTCACCTTGCTCCTGCCGAGAAAGTATCCATCATGGCTGATGCAATGCG
GCGGCTGCATACGCTTGATCCGGCTACCTGCCCATTCGACCACCAAGCGAAACATCGCATCGAGCGAGCA
CGTACTCGGATGGAAGCCGGTCTTGTCGATCAGGATGATCTGGACGAAGAGCATCAGGGGCTCGCGCCAG
CCGAACTGTTCGCCAGGCTCAAGGCGAGCATGCCCGACGGCGAGGATCTCGTCGTGACCCATGGCGATGC
CTGCTTGCCGAATATCATGGTGGAAAATGGCCGCTTTTCTGGATTCATCGACTGTGGCCGGCTGGGTGTG
GCGGACCGCTATCAGGACATAGCGTTGGCTACCCGTGATATTGCTGAAGAGCTTGGCGGCGAATGGGCTG
ACCGCTTCCTCGTGCTTTACGGTATCGCCGCTCCCGATTCGCAGCGCATCGCCTTCTATCGCCTTCTTGA
CGAGTTCTTCTGAGCGGGACTCTGGGGTTCGAAATGACCGACCAAGCGACGCCCAACCTGCCATCACGAG
ATTTCGATTCCACCGCCGCCTTCTATGAAAGGTTGGGCTTCGGAATCGTTTTCCGGGACGCCGGCTGGAT
GATCCTCCAGCGCGGGGATCTCATGCTGGAGTTCTTCGCCCACCCTAGGGGGAGGCTAACTGAAACACGG
AAGGAGACAATACCGGAAGGAACCCGCGCTATGACGGCAATAAAAAGACAGAATAAAACGCACGGTGTTG
GGTCGTTTGTTCATAAACGCGGGGTTCGGTCCCAGGGCTGGCACTCTGTCGATACCCCACCGAGACCCCA
TTGGGGCCAATACGCCCGCGTTTCTTCCTTTTCCCCACCCCACCCCCCAAGTTCGGGTGAAGGCCCAGGG
CTCGCAGCCAACGTCGGGGCGGCAGGCCCTGCCATAGCCTCAGGTTACTCATATATACTTTAGATTGATT
TAAAACTTCATTTTTAATTTAAAAGGATCTAGGTGAAGATCCTTTTTGATAATCTCATGACCAAAATCCC
TTAACGTGAGTTTTCGTTCCACTGAGCGTCAGACCCCGTAGAAAAGATCAAAGGATCTTCTTGAGATCCT
TTTTTTCTGCGCGTAATCTGCTGCTTGCAAACAAAAAAACCACCGCTACCAGCGGTGGTTTGTTTGCCGG
ATCAAGAGCTACCAACTCTTTTTCCGAAGGTAACTGGCTTCAGCAGAGCGCAGATACCAAATACTGTTCT
TCTAGTGTAGCCGTAGTTAGGCCACCACTTCAAGAACTCTGTAGCACCGCCTACATACCTCGCTCTGCTA
ATCCTGTTACCAGTGGCTGCTGCCAGTGGCGATAAGTCGTGTCTTACCGGGTTGGACTCAAGACGATAGT
TACCGGATAAGGCGCAGCGGTCGGGCTGAACGGGGGGTTCGTGCACACAGCCCAGCTTGGAGCGAACGAC
CTACACCGAACTGAGATACCTACAGCGTGAGCTATGAGAAAGCGCCACGCTTCCCGAAGGGAGAAAGGCG
GACAGGTATCCGGTAAGCGGCAGGGTCGGAACAGGAGAGCGCACGAGGGAGCTTCCAGGGGGAAACGCCT
GGTATCTTTATAGTCCTGTCGGGTTTCGCCACCTCTGACTTGAGCGTCGATTTTTGTGATGCTCGTCAGG
GGGGCGGAGCCTATGGAAAAACGCCAGCAACGCGGCCTTTTTACGGTTCCTGGCCTTTTGCTGGCCTTTT
GCTCACATGTTCTTTCCTGCGTTATCCCCTGATTCTGTGGATAACCGTATTACCGCCATGCATTAGTTAT
TAATAGTAATCAATTACGGGGTCATTAGTTCATAGCCCATATATGGAGTTCCGCGTTACATAACTTACGG
TAAATGGCCCGCCTGGCTGACCGCCCAACGACCCCCGCCCATTGACGTCAATAATGACGTATGTTCCCAT
AGTAACGCCAATAGGGACTTTCCATTGACGTCAATGGGTGGAGTATTTACGGTAAACTGCCCACTTGGCA
GTACATCAAGTGTATCATATGCCAAGTACGCCCCCTATTGACGTCAATGACGGTAAATGGCCCGCCTGGC
ATTATGCCCAGTACATGACCTTATGGGACTTTCCTACTTGGCAGTACATCTACGTATTAGTCATCGCTAT
TACCATGGTGATGCGGTTTTGGCAGTACATCAATGGGCGTGGATAGCGGTTTGACTCACGGGGATTTCCA
AGTCTCCACCCCATTGACGTCAATGGGAGTTTGTTTTGGCACCAAAATCAACGGGACTTTCCAAAATGTC
GTAACAACTCCGCCCCATTGACGCAAATGGGCGGTAGGCGTGTACGGTGGGAGGTCTATATAAGCAGAGC
TGGTTTAGTGAACCGTCAGATCCGCTAGCGCTACCGGACTCAGATCTCGAGGCCACCATGAAGATGGACA
AAAAGACTATAGTTTGGTTTAGAAGAGACCTAAGGATTGAGGATAATCCTGCATTAGCAGCAGCTGCTCA
CGAAGGATCTGTTTTTCCTGTCTTCATTTGGTGTCCTGAAGAAGAAGGACAGTTTTATCCTGGAAGAGCT
TCAAGATGGTGGATGAAACAATCACTTGCTCACTTATCTCAATCCTTGAAGGCTCTTGGATCTGACCTCA
CTTTAATCAAAACCCACAACACGATTTCAGCGATCTTGGATTGTATCCGCGTTACCGGTGCTACAAAAGT
CGTCTTTAACCACCTCTATGATCCTGTTTCGTTAGTTCGGGACCATACCGTAAAGGAGAAGCTGGTGGAA
CGTGGGATCTCTGTGCAAAGCTACAATGGAGATCTATTGTATGAACCGTGGGAGATATACTGCGAAAAGG
GCAAACCTTTTACGAGTTTCAATTCTTACTGGAAGAAATGCTTAGATATGTCGATTGAATCCGTTATGCT
TCCTCCTCCTTGGCGGTTGATGCCAATAACTGCAGCGGCTGAAGCGATTTGGGCGTGTTCGATTGAAGAA
CTAGGGCTGGAGAATGAGGCCGAGAAACCGAGCAATGCGTTGTTAACTAGAGCTTGGTCTCCAGGATGGA
GCAATGCTGATAAGTTACTAAATGAGTTCATCGAGAAGCAGTTGATAGATTATGCAAAGAACAGCAAGAA
AGTTGTTGGGAATTCTACTTCACTACTTTCTCCGTATCTCCATTTCGGGGAAATAAGCGTCAGACACGTT
TTCCAGTGTGCCCGGATGAAACAAATTATATGGGCAAGAGATAAGAACAGTGAAGGAGAAGAAAGTGCAG
ATCTTTTTCTTAGGGGAATCGGTTTAAGAGAGTATTCTCGGTATATATGTTTCAACTTCCCGTTTACTCA
CGAGCAATCGTTGTTGAGTCATCTTCGGTTTTTCCCTTGGGATGCTGATGTTGATAAGTTCAAGGCCTGG
AGACAAGGCAGGACCGGTTATCCGTTGGTGGATGCCGGAATGAGAGAGCTTTGGGCTACCGGATGGATGC
ATAACAGAATAAGAGTGATTGTTTCAAGCTTTGCTGTGAAGTTTCTTCTCCTTCCATGGAAATGGGGAAT
GAAGTATTTCTGGGATACACTTTTGGATGCTGATTTGGAATGTGACATCCTTGGCTGGCAGTATATCTCT
GGGAGTATCCCCGATGGCCACGAGCTTGATCGCTTGGACAATCCCGCGTTACAAGGCGCCAAATATGACC
CAGAAGGTGAGTACATAAGGCAATGGCTTCCCGAGCTTGCGAGATTGCCAACTGAATGGATCCATCATCC
ATGGGACGCTCCTTTAACCGTACTCAAAGCTTCTGGTGTGGAACTCGGAACAAACTATGCGAAACCCATT
GTAGACATCGACACAGCTCGTGAGCTACTAGCTAAAGCTATTTCAAGAACCCGTGGAGCACAGATCATGA
TCGGAGCAGCAGCCCGGGATCCACCGGTCGCCACCATGGTGAGCAAGGGCGAGGAGGATAACATGGCCAT
CATCAAGGAGTTCATGCGCTTCAAGGTGCACATGGAGGGCTCCGTGAACGGCCACGAGTTCGAGATCGAG
GGCGAGGGCGAGGGCCGCCCCTACGAGGGCACCCAGACCGCCAAGCTGAAGGTGACCAAGGGTGGCCCCC
TGCCCTTCGCCTGGGACATCCTGTCCCCTCAGTTCATGTACGGCTCCAAGGCCTACGTGAAGCACCCCGC
CGACATCCCCGACTACTTGAAGCTGTCCTTCCCCGAGGGCTTCAAGTGGGAGCGCGTGATGAACTTCGAG
GACGGCGGCGTGGTGACCGTGACCCAGGACTCCTCCCTGCAGGACGGCGAGTTCATCTACAAGGTGAAGC
TGCGCGGCACCAACTTCCCCTCCGACGGCCCCGTAATGCAGAAGAAGACCATGGGCTGGGAGGCCTCCTC
CGAGCGGATGTACCCCGAGGACGGCGCCCTGAAGGGCGAGATCAAGCAGAGGCTGAAGCTGAAGGACGGC
GGCCACTACGACGCTGAGGTCAAGACCACCTACAAGGCCAAGAAGCCCGTGCAGCTGCCCGGCGCCTACA
ACGTCAACATCAAGTTGGACATCACCTCCCACAACGAGGACTACACCATCGTGGAACAGTACGAACGCGC
CGAGGGCCGCCACTCCACCGGCGGCATGGACGAGCTGTACAAGATGCAGAGTAATAAAACTTTTAACTTG
GAGAAGCAAAACCATACTCCAAGAAAGCATCATCAACATCACCACCAGCAGCAGCACCACCAGCAGCAAC
AGCAGCAGCCGCCACCACCGCCAATACCTGCAAATGGGCAACAGGCCAGCAGCCAAAATGAAGGCTTGAC
TATTGACCTGAAGAATTTTAGAAAACCAGGAGAGAAGACCTTCACCCAACGAAGCCGTCTTTTTGTGGGA
AATCTTCCTCCCGACATCACTGAGGAAGAAATGAGGAAACTATTTGAGAAATATGGAAAGGCAGGCGAAG
TCTTCATTCATAAGGATAAAGGATTTGGCTTTATCCGCTTGGAAACCCGAACCCTAGCGGAGATTGCCAA
AGTGGAGCTGGACAATATGCCACTCCGTGGAAAGCAGCTACGTGTGCGCTTTGCCTGCCATAGTGCATCC
CTTACAGTTCGAAACCTTCCTCAGTATGTGTCCAACGAACTGCTGGAAGAAGCCTTTTCTGTGTTTGGCC
AGGTAGAGAGGGCTGTAGTCATTGTGGATGATCGAGGAAGGCCCTCAGGAAAAGGCATTGTTGAGTTCTC
AGGGAAGCCAGCTGCTCGGAAAGCTCTGGACAGATGCAGTGAAGGCTCCTTCCTGCTAACCACATTTCCT
CGTCCTGTGACTGTGGAGCCCATGGACCAGTTAGATGATGAAGAGGGACTTCCAGAGAAGCTGGTTATAA
AAAACCAGCAATTTCACAAGGAACGAGAGCAGCCACCCAGATTTGCACAGCCTGGCTCCTTTGAGTATGA
ATATGCCATGCGCTGGAAGGCACTCATTGAGATGGAGAAGCAGCAGCAGGACCAAGTGGACCGCAACATC
AAGGAGGCTCGTGAGAAGCTGGAGATGGAGATGGAAGCTGCACGCCATGAGCACCAGGTCATGCTAATGA
GACAGGATTTGATGAGGCGCCAAGAAGAACTTCGGAGGATGGAAGAGCTGCACAACCAAGAGGTGCAAAA
ACGAAAGCAACTGGAGCTCAGGCAGGAGGAAGAGCGCAGGCGCCGTGAAGAAGAGATGCGGCGGCAGCAA
GAAGAAATGATGCGGCGACAGCAGGAAGGATTCAAGGGAACCTTCCCTGATGCGAGAGAGCAGGAGATTC
GGATGGGTCAGATGGCTATGGGAGGTGCTATGGGCATAAACAACAGAGGTGCCATGCCCCCTGCTCCTGT
GCCAGCTGGTACCCCAGCTCCTCCAGGACCTGCCACTATGATGCCGGATGGAACTTTGGGATTGACCCCA
CCAACAACTGAACGCTTTGGTCAGGCTGCTACAATGGAAGGAATTGGGGCAATTGGTGGAACTCCTCCTG
CATTCAACCGTGCAGCTCCTGGAGCTGAATTTGCCCCAAACAAACGTCGCCGATACTAAGCGGCCGCGAC
TCTAGATCATAATCAGCCATACCACATTTGTAGAGGTTTTACTTGCTTTAAAAAACCTCCCACACCTCCC
CCTGAACCTGAAACATAAAATGAATGCAATTGTTGTTGTTAACTTGTTTATTGCAGCTTATAATGGTTAC
AAATAAAGCAATAGCATCACAAATTTCACAAATAAAGCATTTTTTTCACTGCATTCTAGTTGTGGTTTGT
CCAAACTCATCAATGTATCTTAAGGCGTAAATTGTAAGCGTTAATATTTTGTTAAAATTCGCGTTAAATT
TTTGTTAAATCAGCTCATTTTTTAACCAATAGGCCGAAATCGGCAAAATCCCTTATAAATCAAAAGAATA
GACCGAGATAGGGT
[37 nt withheld, positions 7225-7261]
AAAGAACGTGGACTCCAACGTCAAAGG
[49 nt withheld, positions 7289-7337]
T
[91 nt withheld, positions 7339-7429]
G
[124 nt withheld, positions 7431-7554]
CAGGTGGCACTTTTCGGGGAAATGTGCGCGGAACCCCTATTTGTTT
